LOCUS       Exported 942 bp ds-DNA linear SYN 18-MAY-2021
DEFINITION  Protein expression..
ACCESSION   .
VERSION     .
KEYWORDS    pCri-8a
SOURCE      synthetic DNA construct
  ORGANISM  synthetic DNA construct
REFERENCE   1 (bases 1 to 942)
  AUTHORS   Goulas T, Cuppari A, Garcia-Castellanos R, Snipas S, Glockshuber R,
            Arolas JL, Gomis-Ruth FX
  TITLE     The pCri System: A Vector Collection for Recombinant Protein
            Expression and Purification.
  JOURNAL   PLoS One. 2014 Nov 11;9(11):e112643. doi:
            10.1371/journal.pone.0112643. eCollection 2014.
  PUBMED    25386923
REFERENCE   2 (bases 1 to 942)
  AUTHORS   .
  TITLE     Direct Submission
  JOURNAL   Exported May 18, 2021 from SnapGene Server 1.1.58
            http://www.snapgene.com
FEATURES             Location/Qualifiers
     source          1..942
                     /organism="synthetic DNA construct"
                     /mol_type="other DNA"
     RBS             25..47
                     /note="efficient ribosome binding site from bacteriophage
                     T7 gene 10 (Olins and Rangwala, 1989)"
     CDS             66..83
                     /codon_start=1
                     /product="6xHis affinity tag"
                     /label=6xHis
                     /translation="HHHHHH"
     CDS             93..113
                     /codon_start=1
                     /product="tobacco etch virus (TEV) protease recognition and
                     cleavage site"
                     /label=TEV site
                     /translation="ENLYFQG"
     CDS             126..842
                     /codon_start=1
                     /product="enhanced YFP"
                     /label=EYFP
                     /note="mammalian codon-optimized"
                     /translation="VSKGEELFTGVVPILVELDGDVNGHKFSVSGEGEGDATYGKLTLK
                     FICTTGKLPVPWPTLVTTFGYGLQCFARYPDHMKQHDFFKSAMPEGYVQERTIFFKDDG
                     NYKTRAEVKFEGDTLVNRIELKGIDFKEDGNILGHKLEYNYNSHNVYIMADKQKNGIKV
                     NFKIRHNIEDGSVQLADHYQQNTPIGDGPVLLPDNHYLSTQSALSKDPNEKRDHMVLLE
                     FVTAAGITLGMDELYK"
     primer_bind     complement(168..189)
                     /label=EGFP-N
                     /note="EGFP, reverse primer"
     primer_bind     complement(429..448)
                     /label=EXFP-R
                     /note="For distinguishing EGFP variants, reverse primer"
     primer_bind     776..797
                     /label=EGFP-C
                     /note="EGFP, forward primer"
     CDS             895..912
                     /codon_start=1
                     /product="6xHis affinity tag"
                     /label=6xHis
                     /translation="HHHHHH"
ORIGIN
        1 taacaattcc cctctagaaa taattttgtt taactttaag aaggagatat catatgggca
       61 gcagccatca tcatcatcat cacagcagcg gcgaaaacct ttacttccag ggcgccatgg
      121 ccaaagtgag caagggcgag gagctgttca ccggggtggt gcccatcctg gtcgagctgg
      181 acggcgacgt aaacggccac aagttcagcg tgtccggcga gggcgagggc gatgccacct
      241 acggcaagct gaccctgaag ttcatctgca ccaccggcaa gctgcccgtg ccctggccca
      301 ccctcgtgac caccttcggc tacggcctgc agtgcttcgc ccgctacccc gaccacatga
      361 agcagcacga cttcttcaag tccgccatgc ccgaaggcta cgtccaggag cgcaccatct
      421 tcttcaagga cgacggcaac tacaagaccc gcgccgaggt gaagttcgag ggcgacaccc
      481 tggtgaaccg catcgagctg aagggcatcg acttcaagga ggacggcaac atcctggggc
      541 acaagctgga gtacaactac aacagccaca acgtctatat catggccgac aagcagaaga
      601 acggcatcaa ggtgaacttc aagatccgcc acaacatcga ggacggcagc gtgcagctcg
      661 ccgaccacta ccagcagaac acccccatcg gcgacggccc cgtgctgctg cccgacaacc
      721 actacctgag cacccagtcc gccctgagca aagaccccaa cgagaagcgc gatcacatgg
      781 tcctgctgga gttcgtgacc gccgccggga tcactctcgg catggacgag ctgtacaagt
      841 aaggtaccgg atccgaattc gagctccgtc gacaagcttg cggccgcact cgagcaccac
      901 caccaccacc actgagatcc ggctgctaac aaagcccgaa ag
//
