LOCUS       Exported 811 bp ds-DNA linear SYN 18-MAY-2021
DEFINITION  Protein expression..
ACCESSION   .
VERSION     .
KEYWORDS    pCri-8a
SOURCE      synthetic DNA construct
  ORGANISM  synthetic DNA construct
REFERENCE   1 (bases 1 to 811)
  AUTHORS   Goulas T, Cuppari A, Garcia-Castellanos R, Snipas S, Glockshuber R,
            Arolas JL, Gomis-Ruth FX
  TITLE     The pCri System: A Vector Collection for Recombinant Protein
            Expression and Purification.
  JOURNAL   PLoS One. 2014 Nov 11;9(11):e112643. doi:
            10.1371/journal.pone.0112643. eCollection 2014.
  PUBMED    25386923
REFERENCE   2 (bases 1 to 811)
  AUTHORS   .
  TITLE     Direct Submission
  JOURNAL   Exported May 18, 2021 from SnapGene Server 1.1.58
            http://www.snapgene.com
FEATURES             Location/Qualifiers
     source          1..811
                     /organism="synthetic DNA construct"
                     /mol_type="other DNA"
     RBS             2..24
                     /note="efficient ribosome binding site from bacteriophage
                     T7 gene 10 (Olins and Rangwala, 1989)"
     CDS             43..60
                     /codon_start=1
                     /product="6xHis affinity tag"
                     /label=6xHis
                     /translation="HHHHHH"
     CDS             70..90
                     /codon_start=1
                     /product="tobacco etch virus (TEV) protease recognition and
                     cleavage site"
                     /label=TEV site
                     /translation="ENLYFQG"
     CDS             103..618
                     /codon_start=1
                     /product="N-terminal fragment of mVenus for use in
                     bimolecular fluorescence complementation (BiFC) (Kodama and
                     Hu, 2010)"
                     /label=VN173
                     /translation="VSKGEELFTGVVPILVELDGDVNGHKFSVSGEGEGDATYGKLTLK
                     FICTTGKLPVPWPTLVTTFGYGLQCFARYPDHMKQHDFFKSAMPEGYVQERTIFFKDDG
                     NYKTRAEVKFEGDTLVNRIELKGIDFKEDGNILGHKLEYNYNSHNVYIMADKQKNGIKV
                     NFKIRHNIE"
     primer_bind     complement(145..166)
                     /label=EGFP-N
                     /note="EGFP, reverse primer"
     primer_bind     complement(406..425)
                     /label=EXFP-R
                     /note="For distinguishing EGFP variants, reverse primer"
     primer_bind     753..774
                     /label=EGFP-C
                     /note="EGFP, forward primer"
ORIGIN
        1 ttttgtttaa ctttaagaag gagatatcat atgggcagca gccatcatca tcatcatcac
       61 agcagcggcg aaaaccttta cttccagggc gccatggcca aagtgagcaa gggcgaggag
      121 ctgttcaccg gggtggtgcc catcctggtc gagctggacg gcgacgtaaa cggccacaag
      181 ttcagcgtgt ccggcgaggg cgagggcgat gccacctacg gcaagctgac cctgaagttc
      241 atctgcacca ccggcaagct gcccgtgccc tggcccaccc tcgtgaccac cttcggctac
      301 ggcctgcagt gcttcgcccg ctaccccgac cacatgaagc agcacgactt cttcaagtcc
      361 gccatgcccg aaggctacgt ccaggagcgc accatcttct tcaaggacga cggcaactac
      421 aagacccgcg ccgaggtgaa gttcgagggc gacaccctgg tgaaccgcat cgagctgaag
      481 ggcatcgact tcaaggagga cggcaacatc ctggggcaca agctggagta caactacaac
      541 agccacaacg tctatatcat ggccgacaag cagaagaacg gcatcaaggt gaacttcaag
      601 atccgccaca acatcgagga cggcagcgtg cagctcgccg accactacca gcagaacacc
      661 cccatcggcg acggccccgt gctgctgccc gacaaccact acctgagcac ccagtccgcc
      721 ctgagcaaag accccaacga gaagcgcgat cacatggtcc tgctggagtt cgtgaccgcc
      781 gccgggatca ctctcggcat ggacgagctg t
//
