>Addgene plasmid #61317 | pCri-8a | addgene partial sequence | sequence record 108134 | T7term 5'-GCTAGTTATTGCTCAGCGG-3'
GCCGGATCTCAGTGGTGGTGGTGGTGGTGCTCGAGTGCGGCCGCAAGCTTGTCGACGGAGCTCGAATTCG
GATCCGGTACCTTACTTGTACAGCTCGTCCATGCCGAGAGTGATCCCGGCGGCGGTCACGAACTCCAGCA
GGACCATGTGATCGCGCTTCTCGTTGGGGTCTTTGCTCAGGGCGGACTGGGTGCTCAGGTAGTGGTTGTC
GGGCAGCAGCACGGGGCCGTCGCCGATGGGGGTGTTCTGCTGGTAGTGGTCGGCGAGCTGCACGCTGCCG
TCCTCGATGTTGTGGCGGATCTTGAAGTTCACCTTGATGCCGTTCTTCTGCTTGTCGGCCATGATATAGA
CGTTGTGGCTGTTGTAGTTGTACTCCAGCTTGTGCCCCAGGATGTTGCCGTCCTCCTTGAAGTCGATGCC
CTTCAGCTCGATGCGGTTCACCAGGGTGTCGCCCTCGAACTTCACCTCGGCGCGGGTCTTGTAGTTGCCG
TCGTCCTTGAAGAAGATGGTGCGCTCCTGGACGTAGCCTTCGGGCATGGCGGACTTGAAGAAGTCGTGCT
GCTTCATGTGGTCGGGGTAGCGGGCGAAGCACTGCAGGCCGTAGCCGAAGGTGGTCACGAGGGTGGGCCA
GGGCACGGGCAGCTTGCCGGTGGTGCAGATGAACTTCAGGGTCAGCTTGCCGTAGGTGGCATCGCCCTCG
CCCTCGCCGGACACGCTGAACTTGTGGCCGTTTACGTCGCCGTCCAGCTCGACAA
