[The description below was written by a language model from this plasmid's Addgene catalogue record and the feature table of its GenBank file.]
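Description:
pCri-8a is a bacterial expression plasmid built on a pET backbone, listed at about 6.1 kb, and belongs to the pCri collection of vectors designed for recombinant protein expression and purification. It carries kanamycin resistance for selection in E. coli and is recorded as low copy. The origin of replication, the resistance gene and the promoter are not annotated in the available sequence data, because the two held records are partial reads (942 bp and 811 bp) covering only the expression cassette. A T7-type promoter would be typical of pET vectors, but the record does not state it.

The annotated region starts with the efficient ribosome binding site from bacteriophage T7 gene 10. This is followed by an open reading frame encoding an N-terminal 6xHis tag, a TEV protease recognition site and a fluorescent protein. A second 6xHis tag lies downstream of the insert and corresponds to the C-terminal backbone tag in the catalogue entry. The His tags allow purification by immobilised metal affinity chromatography, and the TEV site permits removal of the N-terminal tag afterwards.

The catalogue names the insert as green fluorescent protein. The automated annotation instead labels the coding sequence as enhanced YFP in the longer read and as an mVenus N-terminal fragment (VN173) in the shorter one. These labels probably reflect similarity matching among closely related GFP variants, and the exact variant cannot be settled from the record. The record does not say what role the fluorescent protein plays in the vector, giving the purpose only as protein expression.
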