Addgene plasmid #61317: pCri-8a
Purpose: Protein expression.
Depositing lab: F Xavier Gomis-Ruth. Depositing organization: Institut de Biologia Molecular de Barcelona (IBMB-CSIC). Publication: The pCri System: A Vector Collection for Recombinant Protein Expression and Purification. Goulas T, Cuppari A, Garcia-Castellanos R, Snipas S, Glockshuber R, Arolas JL, Gomis-Ruth FX. PLoS One. 2014 Nov 11;9(11):e112643. doi: 10.1371/journal.pone.0112643. eCollection 2014. PONE-D-14-36402 PubMed 25386923.
Backbone
  Vector backbone: pET
  Total vector size (bp): 6100
  Vector type: Bacterial Expression
Growth in bacteria
  Bacterial resistance: Kanamycin, 50 μg/mL
  Growth temperature: 37°C
  Growth strain: DH5alpha
  Copy number: Low Copy
Gene/Insert
  Gene/Insert name: Green fluorescent protein
  Tag / fusion protein: His-tag (N terminal on insert); His-tag (C terminal on backbone)
Terms and licenses: Academic/Nonprofit Terms; Industry Terms: Not Available to Industry
How to cite: pCri-8a was a gift from F Xavier Gomis-Ruth (Addgene plasmid # 61317 ; http://n2t.net/addgene:61317 ; RRID:Addgene_61317)
